>Addgene plasmid #136741 | pISH-Olfr533 | addgene full sequence | sequence record 273397 | Addgene NGS Result
ATTTAGGTGACACTATAGAATACTCAAGCTATGCATCCAACGCGTTGGGAGCTCTCCCATATGGTCGACC
TGCAGGCGGCCGCGAATTCACTAGTGATTTCTAAAAGCAATGGGTAATGAGCTAAAAAAGTCAACCAAGT
TCTGCAATGTTATAGCCTGGCTTAATTCTCCAAAGTTTGTAGTGTCTATGTCATACTATCTACAAGATAA
TAACAGAGTTCTTCTCTTTTGAATGTTTTAGATAGCTTTGCTAATTTCTACTTCATACTTGGAAATGTGT
GCTTATAAGTTCAGTACTATTAAATGTTAAGATATTTCTTTTTTGGTCTTGGGAAGATTCTATGCCCCAG
TATAGGCGAATGCCGGGGCCAGGAAGCAGGAGTGGGTGGGTTGGGGATCAGGGGTGGGGGGAGGGGATAG
GTGATTTTTGGAGAGGAAACTAGGAAAGGGGATAACATTTGAAATGTAAATAAAGAAGATATCTAATAAA
AAAGATATTTCTATGACTAAACATATCAAATCTTGTCAAATATTGAGTGAAATCCTTTTTGTGATCCAAT
CGAATTCCCGCGGCCGCCATGGCGGCCGGGAGCATGCGACGTCGGGCCCAATTCGCCCTATAGTGAGTCG
TATTACAATTCACTGGCCGTCGTTTTACAACGTCGTGACTGGGAAAACCCTGGCGTTACCCAACTTAATC
GCCTTGCAGCACATCCCCCTTTCGCCAGCTGGCGTAATAGCGAAGAGGCCCGCACCGATCGCCCTTCCCA
ACAGTTGCGCAGCCTGAATGGCGAATGG
[124 nt withheld, positions 799-922]
C
[91 nt withheld, positions 924-1014]
A
[49 nt withheld, positions 1016-1064]
CCTTTGACGTTGGAGTCCACGTTCTTT
[37 nt withheld, positions 1092-1128]
ACCCTATCTCGGTCTATTCTTTTGATTTATAAGGGATTTTGCCGATTTCGGCCTATTGGTTAAAAAATGA
GCTGATTTAACAAAAATTTAACGCGAATTTTAACAAAATATTAACGCTTACAATTTCCTGATGCGGTATT
TTCTCCTTACGCATCTGTGCGGTATTTCACACCGCATCAGGTGGCACTTTTCGGGGAAATGTGCGCGGAA
CCCCTATTTGTTTATTTTTCTAAATACATTCAAATATGTATCCGCTCATGAGACAATAACCCTGATAAAT
GCTTCAATAATATTGAAAAAGGAAGAGTATGAGTATTCAACATTTCCGTGTCGCCCTTATTCCCTTTTTT
GCGGCATTTTGCCTTCCTGTTTTTGCTCACCCAGAAACGCTGGTGAAAGTAAAAGATGCTGAAGATCAGT
TGGGTGCACGAGTGGGTTACATCGAACTGGATCTCAACAGCGGTAAGATCCTTGAGAGTTTTCGCCCCGA
AGAACGTTTTCCAATGATGAGCACTTTTAAAGTTCTGCTATGTGGCGCGGTATTATCCCGTATTGACGCC
GGGCAAGAGCAACTCGGTCGCCGCATACACTATTCTCAGAATGACTTGGTTGAGTACTCACCAGTCACAG
AAAAGCATCTTACGGATGGCATGACAGTAAGAGAATTATGCAGTGCTGCCATAACCATGAGTGATAACAC
TGCGGCCAACTTACTTCTGACAACGATCGGAGGACCGAAGGAGCTAACCGCTTTTTTGCACAACATGGGG
GATCATGTAACTCGCCTTGATCGTTGGGAACCGGAGCTGAATGAAGCCATACCAAACGACGAGCGTGACA
CCACGATGCCTGTAGCAATGGCAACAACGTTGCGCAAACTATTAACTGGCGAACTACTTACTCTAGCTTC
CCGGCAACAATTAATAGACTGGATGGAGGCGGATAAAGTTGCAGGACCACTTCTGCGCTCGGCCCTTCCG
GCTGGCTGGTTTATTGCTGATAAATCTGGAGCCGGTGAGCGTGGGTCTCGCGGTATCATTGCAGCACTGG
GGCCAGATGGTAAGCCCTCCCGTATCGTAGTTATCTACACGACGGGGAGTCAGGCAACTATGGATGAACG
AAATAGACAGATCGCTGAGATAGGTGCCTCACTGATTAAGCATTGGTAACTGTCAGACCAAGTTTACTCA
TATATACTTTAGATTGATTTAAAACTTCATTTTTAATTTAAAAGGATCTAGGTGAAGATCCTTTTTGATA
ATCTCATGACCAAAATCCCTTAACGTGAGTTTTCGTTCCACTGAGCGTCAGACCCCGTAGAAAAGATCAA
AGGATCTTCTTGAGATCCTTTTTTTCTGCGCGTAATCTGCTGCTTGCAAACAAAAAAACCACCGCTACCA
GCGGTGGTTTGTTTGCCGGATCAAGAGCTACCAACTCTTTTTCCGAAGGTAACTGGCTTCAGCAGAGCGC
AGATACCAAATACTGTTCTTCTAGTGTAGCCGTAGTTAGGCCACCACTTCAAGAACTCTGTAGCACCGCC
TACATACCTCGCTCTGCTAATCCTGTTACCAGTGGCTGCTGCCAGTGGCGATAAGTCGTGTCTTACCGGG
TTGGACTCAAGACGATAGTTACCGGATAAGGCGCAGCGGTCGGGCTGAACGGGGGGTTCGTGCACACAGC
CCAGCTTGGAGCGAACGACCTACACCGAACTGAGATACCTACAGCGTGAGCTATGAGAAAGCGCCACGCT
TCCCGAAGGGAGAAAGGCGGACAGGTATCCGGTAAGCGGCAGGGTCGGAACAGGAGAGCGCACGAGGGAG
CTTCCAGGGGGAAACGCCTGGTATCTTTATAGTCCTGTCGGGTTTCGCCACCTCTGACTTGAGCGTCGAT
TTTTGTGATGCTCGTCAGGGGGGCGGAGCCTATGGAAAAACGCCAGCAACGCGGCCTTTTTACGGTTCCT
GGCCTTTTGCTGGCCTTTTGCTCACATGTTCTTTCCTGCGTTATCCCCTGATTCTGTGGATAACCGTATT
ACCGCCTTTGAGTGAGCTGATACCGCTCGCCGCAGCCGAACGACCGAGCGCAGCGAGTCAGTGAGCGAGG
AAGCGGAAGAGCGCCCAATACGCAAACCGCCTCTCCCCGCGCGTTGGCCGATTCATTAATGCAGCTGGCA
CGACAGGTTTCCCGACTGGAAAGCGGGCAGTGAGCGCAACGCAATTAATGTGAGTTAGCTCACTCATTAG
GCACCCCAGGCTTTACACTTTATGCTTCCGGCTCGTATGTTGTGTGGAATTGTGAGCGGATAACAATTTC
ACACAGGAAACAGCTATGACCATGATTACGCCAAGCT
Features (pLannotate 1.2.2; 13 found; start..end, strand, type, name):
      1..19      +  promoter       SP6 promoter: promoter for bacteriophage SP6 RNA polymerase
     31..93      +  CDS            VESPI_VESMG (fragment): Experimental evidence at protein level: Swiss-Prot protein existence level 1. Shows contractile activity on isolated ileum smooth muscle. From Vespa magnifica (Hornet).
    617..635     -  promoter       T7 promoter: promoter for bacteriophage T7 RNA polymerase
    638..795     +  CDS            lacZα (fragment): LacZα fragment of β-galactosidase; lacZ fragment
    799..1227    +  rep_origin     f1 ori (sequence partly withheld): f1 bacteriophage origin of replication; arrow indicates direction of (+) strand synthesis
   1255..1305    -  misc_feature   bom (fragment): basis of mobility region from pBR322
   1332..1436    +  promoter       AmpR promoter: bla
   1437..2297    +  CDS            AmpR: β-lactamase; bla; confers resistance to ampicillin, carbenicillin, and related antibiotics
   2468..3056    +  rep_origin     ori: high-copy-number ColE1/pMB1/pBR322/pUC origin of replication
   3239..3331    +  CDS            lacI (fragment): lac repressor; lacI; The lac repressor binds to the lac operator to inhibit transcription in E. coli. This inhibition can be relieved by adding lactose or isopropyl-β-D-thiogalactopyranoside (IPTG).
   3344..3365    +  protein_bind   CAP binding site: CAP binding activates transcription in the presence of cAMP. E. coli catabolite activator protein
   3380..3410    +  promoter       lac promoter: promoter for the E. coli lac operon
   3418..3434    +  protein_bind   lac operator: The lac repressor binds to the lac operator to inhibit transcription in E. coli. This inhibition can be relieved by adding lactose or isopropyl-β-D-thiogalactopyranoside (IPTG). lac repressor encoded by lacI
