[The description below was written by a language model from this plasmid's Addgene catalogue record and pLannotate feature annotations shown in this document.]
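Description:
pISH-Olfr533 is a small (about 3.5 kb) bacterial cloning plasmid built on the pGEM-T-Easy backbone, serving as a transcription template for riboprobes used in in situ hybridization against the mouse odorant receptor gene Olfr533 (also known as MOR252-3). It is maintained in E. coli through a high-copy ColE1/pUC-type origin and selected with ampicillin via the β-lactamase gene and its own promoter. An f1 phage origin is also present, a standard backbone element that allows single-stranded DNA production. Remnants of the lac region (CAP binding site, lac promoter and operator, and a lacZα fragment) reflect the blue/white screening cassette of the parent vector, which is interrupted by the cloning site.

The payload is a fragment of Olfr533 intended as probe sequence rather than for protein expression. The automated annotation does not label the insert itself, but it would lie in the roughly 500–600 bp interval between the SP6 promoter at the start of the record and the T7 promoter, which faces inward from the opposite strand. A short hit to a hornet peptide within this interval is almost certainly a spurious similarity match rather than a real feature. The convergent phage promoters allow in vitro run-off transcription of either strand, giving an antisense probe that detects the mRNA and a sense control. The record does not state the orientation of the insert, so it is not clear which polymerase yields the antisense strand, and the cloning method is listed as unknown. The plasmid belongs to a study of the zonal organization of odorant receptor gene choice in the mouse main olfactory epithelium.
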