Addgene plasmid #136741: pISH-Olfr533
Purpose: Template to synthesize riboprobes for in situ hybridization (ISH) for Olfr533
Depositing lab: Peter Mombaerts. Depositing organization: Max Planck Research Unit for Neurogenetics. Publication: The Zonal Organization of Odorant Receptor Gene Choice in the Main Olfactory Epithelium of the Mouse. Zapiec B, Mombaerts P. Cell Rep. 2020 Mar 24;30(12):4220-4234.e5. doi: 10.1016/j.celrep.2020.02.110. PubMed 32209480.
Backbone
  Vector backbone: pGEM-T-Easy
  Vector type: in situ probe
Growth in bacteria
  Bacterial resistance: Ampicillin, 100 μg/mL
  Growth temperature: 37°C
  Growth strain: DH5alpha
  Copy number: High Copy
Gene/Insert
  Gene/Insert name: Olfr533
  Species: M. musculus (mouse)
  Mutation: ISH Probe insert
  Cloning method: Unknown
Terms and licenses: Academic/Nonprofit Terms; Industry Terms: Not Available to Industry
Depositor comments: ISH probe for mouse gene: Olfr533 aka MOR252-3
How to cite: pISH-Olfr533 was a gift from Peter Mombaerts (Addgene plasmid # 136741 ; http://n2t.net/addgene:136741 ; RRID:Addgene_136741)
