>Addgene plasmid #136741 | pISH-Olfr533 | depositor partial sequence | sequence record 263968 | M13f for insert
NNNAGGGCGATTGGGCCCGACGTCGCATGCTCCCGGCCGCCATGGCGGCCGCGGGAATTCGATTGGATCA
CAAAAAGGATTTCACTCAATATTTGACAAGATTTGATATGTTTAGTCATAGAAATATCTTTTTTATTAGA
TATCTTCTTTATTTACATTTCAAATGTTATCCCCTTTCCTAGTTTCCTCTCCAAAAATCACCTATCCCCT
CCCCCCACCCCTGATCCCCAACCCACCCACTCCTGCTTCCTGGCCCCGGCATTCGCCTATACTGGGGCAT
AGAATCTTCCCAAGACCAAAAAAGAAATATCTTAACATTTAATAGTACTGAACTTATAAGCACACATTTC
CAAGTATGAAGTAGAAATTAGCAAAGCTATCTAAAACATTCAAAAGAGAAGAACTCTGTTATTATCTTGT
AGATAGTATGACATAGACACTACAAACTTTGGAGAATTAAGCCAGGCTATAACATTGCAGAACTTGGTTG
ACTTTTTTAGCTCATTACCCATTGCTTTTAGAAATCACTAGTGAATTCGCGGCCGCCTGCAGGTCGACCA
TATGGGAGAGCTCCCAACGCGTTGGATGCATAGCTTGAGTATTCTATAGTGTCACCTAAATAGCTTGGCG
TAATCATGGTCATAGCTGTTTCCTGTGTGAAATTGTTATCCGCTCACAATTCCACACAACATACGAGCCG
GAAGCATAAAGTGTAAAGCCTGGGGTGCCTAATGAGTGAGCTAACTCACATTAATTGCGTTGCGCTCACT
GCCCGCTTTCCAGTCGGGAAACCTGTCGTGCCAGCTGCATTAATGAATCGGCCAACGCGCGGGGAGAGGC
GGTTTGCGTATTGGGCGCTCTTCCGCTTCCTCGCTCACTGACTCGCTGCGCTCGGTCGTTCGGCTGCGGC
GAGCGGTATCAGCTCACTCAAAGGCGGTAATACGGTTATCCACAGAATCAGGGGATAACGCAGGAAAGAA
CATGTGAGCAAAAGGCCAGCAAAAGGCCAGGAACCGTAAAAAGGCCGCGTTGCTGGCGTTTTTCCATAGG
CTCCGCCCCCCTGACGAGCATCACAAAAATCGACGCTCAAGTCAGAGGNGGCGAAACCCGACAGGACTWT
AAAGATACCAGGCGTTTCCCCCTGGAAGCTCCCTCGTGSGC
